>Addgene plasmid #130832 | pHWBF07exp | addgene full sequence | sequence record 255153 | Addgene NGS Result
TGAGACTTTTCAACAAAGGGTAATATCGGGAAACCTCCTCGGATTCCATTGCCCAGCTATCTGTCACTTC
ATCAAAAGGACAGTAGAAAAGGAAGGTGGCACCTACAAATGCCATCATTGCGATAAAGGAAAGGCTATCG
TTCAAGATGCCCCTGCCGACAGTGGTCCCAAAGATGGACCCCCACCCACGAGGAGCATCGTGGAAAAAGA
AGACGTTCCAACCACGTCTTCAAAGCAAGTGGATTGATGTGATATCTCCACTGACGTAAGGGATGACGCA
CAATCCCACTATCCTTCGCAAGACCCTTCCTCTATATAAGGAAGTTCATTTCATTTGGAGAGGACTCCGG
TATTTTTACAACAATTACCACAACAAAACAAACAACAAACAACATTACAATTTACTATTCTAGTCGACCT
GCAGGCGGCCGCACTAGTGATATCACAAGTTTGTACAAAAAAGCAGGCTTCATGGTCTCCAAGGGGGAGG
AGCTGTTCACCGGCGTGGTCCCGATCCTGGTGGAGCTGGACGGGGATGTCAACGGCCACAAGTTCTCAGT
GTCCGGCGAGGGGGAGGGCGACGCGACATACGGGAAGCTCACTCTGAAGTTCATTTGCACGACCGGCAAG
CTCCCGGTTCCCTGGCCAACCCTGGTGACAACTCTCACGTACGGCGTCCAGTGCTTCTCCCGCTACCCGG
ACCACATGAAGCAGCATGATTTCTTCAAGAGCGCCATGCCAGAGGGCTACGTGCAGGAGCGCACCATCTT
CTTCAAGGACGATGGCAACTACAAGACCAGGGCGGAGGTGAAGTTCGAGGGGGACACGCTGGTCAACCGG
ATCGAGCTGAAGGGCATTGACTTCAAGGAGGATGGGAATATTCTGGGCCACAAGCTGGAGTACAACTACA
ATTCGCATAACGTTTACATCATGGCTGACAAGCAGAAGAACGGCATTAAGGTCAATTTCAAGATCCGCCA
CAATATTGAGGACGGCTCCGTCCAGCTGGCCGATCATTACCAGCAGAACACACCGATCGGGGACGGCCCT
GTCCTCCTGCCCGATAATCACTACCTGTCTACTCAGTCAGCCCTCTCCAAGGACCCGAACGAGAAGAGGG
ATCATATGGTTCTCCTGGAGTTCGTGACGGCGGCCGGGATCACCCTGGGCATGGACGAGCTGTACAAGGG
GGCCGGCGATTACAAGGACGATGACGATAAGGCGTACCCCTACGACGTCCCAGATTACGCGGGGGCTGGC
ATGCTCATGCACTACGACGTGGATAGGTCGGAGGACAGGCAGTCCGAGGAGGTCCAGTCTGCGTACCGCA
GGGACAGCGATATCGGCGAGGAGATGATCATTTCCAGCGAGGAGCAGAACGACGAGAATGAGTGGTCGTG
GGTGAACCAGGACAGGGATGGTGGCCCACTGGCTGAGTCTGTTTCGTCTCTCCACATGACCCAGCAGGTG
CTGGAGAATGAGATCCAGAAGCTCTCGGAGCTGGGGAAGGAGCTGGAGGCCGAGGAGAGCACGTCGGGCA
ACAAGGACCAGGATGTCATTGTTCTGCCATACGCTGAGGTGGACATGCTCAAGCTGAATGAGAAGATGGA
GCACCTGGAGCAGAAGGTGAAGGAGGTCTCTAACACAATCAGGGAGAAGGACCTCCGGCTGTCAAAGCTC
CAGATCCTGATTGGCACAGCGGACAGGGCCACTGTGGAGGAGGCTGCTGCGAGCATTGATCAGCTGGAGA
CCGAGTTCGAGCACCATCTGCAGGAGATCCTGGAGGCTGAGATTCAGTACCTCGTCATGATGAAGGCCCG
CCAGAATTGGCAGGTTAGGGCGGAGGACCAGATGGCTCTGGAGGAGCACAGGGCCTCAGCTGCGGGCGAT
AACACACGGATGCTCCTGAAGCTCCGCGAGACTGAGAGCAAGATCGTTATGCTCAAGGAGCAGGTGGACA
AGCTGGAGGTTAGGGAGAAGGATCTCTACCGGACCACGGAGGTGCTGAAGATGCAGTCACGCACCTTCAA
GGTCTCCCTCTTCGGCCTGGTTCAGCTCATCATGATGTGCCTCAGCCTGAAGATGTTCTTCGCTCAGGTG
TCGGCCCCTTTCGACGAGGTTGTGCCGACGTGAGACCCAGCTTTCTTGTACAAAGTGGTGATATCCCGCG
GCCATGCTAGAGTCCGCAAAAATCACCAGTCTCTCTCTACAAATCTATCTCTCTCTATTTTTCTCCAGAA
TAATGTGTGAGTAGTTCCCAGATAAGGGAATTAGGGTTCTTATAGGGTTTCGCTCATGTGTTGAGCATAT
AAGAAACCCTTAGTATGTATTTGTATTTGTAAAATACTTCTATCAATAAAATTTCTAATTCCTAAAACCA
AAATCCAGTGACCTGCAGGCATGCGACGTCGGGCCCTCTAGAGGATCCCCGGGTACCGCGAATTATCGAT
CATGAGCGGAGAATTAAGGGAGTCACGTTATGACCCCCGCCGATGACGCGGGACAAGCCGTTTTACGTTT
GGAACTGACAGAACCGCAACGTTGAAGGAGCCACTGAGCCGCGGGTTTCTGGAGTTTAATGAGCTAAGCA
CATACGTCAGAAACCATTATTGCGCGTTCAAAAGTCGCCTAAGGTCACTATCAGCTAGCAAATATTTCTT
GTCAAAAATGCTCCACTGACGTTCCATAAATTCCCCTCGGTATCCAATTAGAGTCTCATATTCACTCTCA
ACTCGAATCCCCCCTATGAAAAAGCCTGAACTCACCGCGACGTCTGTCGAGAAGTTTCTGATCGAAAAGT
TCGACAGCGTCTCCGACCTGATGCAGCTCTCGGAGGGCGAAGAATCTCGTGCTTTCAGCTTCGATGTAGG
AGGGCGTGGATATGTCCTGCGGGTAAATAGCTGCGCCGATGGTTTCTACAAAGATCGTTATGTTTATCGG
CACTTTGCATCGGCCGCGCTCCCGATTCCGGAAGTGCTTGACATTGGGGAGTTCAGCGAGAGCCTGACCT
ATTGCATCTCCCGCCGTGCACAGGGTGTCACGTTGCAAGACCTGCCTGAAACCGAACTGCCCGCTGTTCT
TCAGCCGGTCGCGGAGGCTATGGATGCTATCGCTGCGGCCGATCTTAGCCAGACGAGCGGGTTCGGCCCA
TTCGGACCGCAAGGAATCGGTCAATACACTACATGGCGTGATTTCATATGCGCGATTGCTGATCCCCATG
TGTATCACTGGCAAACTGTGATGGACGACACCGTCAGTGCGTCCGTCGCGCAGGCTCTCGATGAGCTGAT
GCTTTGGGCCGAGGACTGCCCCGAAGTCCGGCACCTCGTGCACGCGGATTTCGGCTCCAACAATGTCCTG
ACGGACAATGGCCGCATAACAGCGGTCATTGACTGGAGCGAGGCGATGTTCGGGGATTCCCAATACGAGG
TCGCCAACATCTTCTTCTGGAGGCCGTGGTTGGCTTGTATGGAGCAGCAGACGCGCTACTTCGAGCGGAG
GCATCCGGAGCTTGCAGGATCGCCAAGGCTCCGGGCGTATATGCTCCGCATTGGTCTTGACCAACTCTAT
CAGAGCTTGGTTGACGGCAATTTCGATGATGCAGCTTGGGCGCAGGGTCGATGCGACGCAATCGTCCGAT
CCGGAGCCGGGACTGTCGGGCGTACACAAATCGCCCGCAGAAGCGCGGCCGTCTGGACCGATGGCTGTGT
AGAAGTACTCGCCGATAGTGGAAACCGACGCCCCAGCACTCGTCCGAGGGCAAAGGAATAGAGTAGATGC
CGACCGAACAAGAGCTGATTTCGAGAACGCCTCAGCCAGCAACTCGCGCGAGCCTAGCAAGGCAAATGCG
AGAGAACGGCCTTACGCTTGGTGGCACAGTTCTCGTCCACAGTTCGCTAAGCTCGCTCGGCTGGGTCGCG
GGAGGGCCGGTCGCAGTGATTCAGGAATTAATTCCCTAGAGTCAAGCAGATCGTTCAAACATTTGGCAAT
AAAGTTTCTTAAGATTGAATCCTGTTGCCGGTCTTGCGATGATTATCATATAATTTCTGTTGAATTACGT
TAAGCATGTAATAATTAACATGTAATGCATGACGTTATTTATGAGATGGGTTTTTATGATTAGAGTCCCG
CAATTATACATTTAATACGCGATAGAAAACAAAATATAGCGCGCAAACTAGGATAAATTATCGCGCGCGG
TGTCATCTATGTTACTAGATCGACCGGCATGCAAGCTGATAATTCAATTCGGCGTTAATTCAGTACATTA
AAAACGTCCGCAATGTGTTATTAAGTTGTCTAAGCGTCAATTTGTTTACACCACAATATATCCTGCCACC
AGCCAGCCAACAGCTCCCCGACCGGCAGCTCGGCACAAAATCACCACTCGATACAGGCAGCCCATCAGTC
CGGGACGGCGTCAGCGGGAGAGCCGTTGTAAGGCGGCAGACTTTGCTCATGTTACCGATGCTATTCGGAA
GAACGGCAACTAAGCTGCCGGGTTTGAAACACGGATGATCTCGCGGAGGGTAGCATGTTGATTGTAACGA
TGACAGAGCGTTGCTGCCTGTGATCAATTCGGGCACGAACCCAGTGGACATAAGCCTGTTCGGTTCGTAA
GCTGTAATGCAAGTAGCGTATGCGCTCACGCAACTGGTCCAGAACCTTGACCGAACGCAGCGGTGGTAAC
GGCGCAGTGGCGGTTTTCATGGCTTGTTATGACTGTTTTTTTGGGGTACAGTCTATGCCTCGGGCATCCA
AGCAGCAAGCGCGTTACGCCGTGGGTCGATGTTTGATGTTATGGAGCAGCAACGATGTTACGCAGCAGGG
CAGTCGCCCTAAAACAAAGTTAAACATCATGGGGGAAGCGGTGATCGCCGAAGTATCGACTCAACTATCA
GAGGTAGTTGGCGTCATCGAGCGCCATCTCGAACCGACGTTGCTGGCCGTACATTTGTACGGCTCCGCAG
TGGATGGCGGCCTGAAGCCACACAGTGATATTGATTTGCTGGTTACGGTGACCGTAAGGCTTGATGAAAC
AACGCGGCGAGCTTTGATCAACGACCTTTTGGAAACTTCGGCTTCCCCTGGAGAGAGCGAGATTCTCCGC
GCTGTAGAAGTCACCATTGTTGTGCACGACGACATCATTCCGTGGCGTTATCCAGCTAAGCGCGAACTGC
AATTTGGAGAATGGCAGCGCAATGACATTCTTGCAGGTATCTTCGAGCCAGCCACGATCGACATTGATCT
GGCTATCTTGCTGACAAAAGCAAGAGAACATAGCGTTGCCTTGGTAGGTCCAGCGGCGGAGGAACTCTTT
GATCCGGTTCCTGAACAGGATCTATTTGAGGCGCTAAATGAAACCTTAACGCTATGGAACTCGCCGCCCG
ACTGGGCTGGCGATGAGCGAAATGTAGTGCTTACGTTGTCCCGCATTTGGTACAGCGCAGTAACCGGCAA
AATCGCGCCGAAGGATGTCGCTGCCGACTGGGCAATGGAGCGCCTGCCGGCCCAGTATCAGCCCGTCATA
CTTGAAGCTAGACAGGCTTATCTTGGACAAGAAGAAGATCGCTTGGCCTCGCGCGCAGATCAGTTGGAAG
AATTTGTCCACTACGTGAAAGGCGAGATCACCAAGGTAGTCGGCAAATAATGTCTAGCTAGAAATTCGTT
CAAGCCGACGCCGCTTCGCGGCGCGGCTTAACTCAAGCGTTAGATGCACTAAGCACATAATTGCTCACAG
CCAAACTATCAGGTCAAGTCTGCTTTTATTATTTTTAAGCGTGCATAATAAGCCCTACACAAATTGGGAG
ATATATCATGCATGACCAAAATCCCTTAACGTGAGTTTTCGTTCCACTGAGCGTCAGACCCCGTAGAAAA
GATCAAAGGATCTTCTTGAGATCCTTTTTTTCTGCGCGTAATCTGCTGCTTGCAAACAAAAAAACCACCG
CTACCAGCGGTGGTTTGTTTGCCGGATCAAGAGCTACCAACTCTTTTTCCGAAGGTAACTGGCTTCAGCA
GAGCGCAGATACCAAATACTGTCCTTCTAGTGTAGCCGTAGTTAGGCCACCACTTCAAGAACTCTGTAGC
ACCGCCTACATACCTCGCTCTGCTAATCCTGTTACCAGTGGCTGCTGCCAGTGGCGATAAGTCGTGTCTT
ACCGGGTTGGACTCAAGACGATAGTTACCGGATAAGGCGCAGCGGTCGGGCTGAACGGGGGGTTCGTGCA
CACAGCCCAGCTTGGAGCGAACGACCTACACCGAACTGAGATACCTACAGCGTGAGCTATGAGAAAGCGC
CACGCTTCCCGAAGGGAGAAAGGCGGACAGGTATCCGGTAAGCGGCAGGGTCGGAACAGGAGAGCGCACG
AGGGAGCTTCCAGGGGGAAACGCCTGGTATCTTTATAGTCCTGTCGGGTTTCGCCACCTCTGACTTGAGC
GTCGATTTTTGTGATGCTCGTCAGGGGGGCGGAGCCTATGGAAAAACGCCAGCAACGCGGCCTTTTTACG
GTTCCTGGCCTTTTGCTGGCCTTTTGCTCACATGTTCTTTCCTGCGTTATCCCCTGATTCTGTGGATAAC
CGTATTACCGCCTTTGAGTGAGCTGATACCGCTCGCCGCAGCCGAACGACCGAGCGCAGCGAGTCAGTGA
GCGAGGAAGCGGAAGAGCGCCTGATGCGGTATTTTCTCCTTACGCATCTGTGCGGTATTTCACACCGCAT
ATGGTGCACTCTCAGTACAATCTGCTCTGATGCCGCATAGTTAAGCCAGTATACACTCCGCTATCGCTAC
GTGACTGGGTCATGGCTGCGCCCCGACACCCGCCAACACCCGCTGACGCGCCCTGACGGGCTTGTCTGCT
CCCGGCATCCGCTTACAGACAAGCTGTGACCGTCTCCGGGAGCTGCATGTGTCAGAGGTTTTCACCGTCA
TCACCGAAACGCGCGAGGCAGGGTGCCTTGATGTGGGCGCCGGCGGTCGAGTGGCGACGGCGCGGCTTGT
CCGCGCCCTGGTAGATTGCCTGGCCGTAGGCCAGCCATTTTTGAGCGGCCAGCGGCCGCGATAGGCCGAC
GCGAAGCGGCGGGGCGTAGGGAGCGCAGCGACCGAAGGGTAGGCGCTTTTTGCAGCTCTTCGGCTGTGCG
CTGGCCAGACAGTTATGCACAGGCCAGGCGGGTTTTAAGAGTTTTAATAAGTTTTAAAGAGTTTTAGGCG
GAAAAATCGCCTTTTTTCTCTTTTATATCAGTCACTTACATGTGTGACCGGTTCCCAATGTACGGCTTTG
GGTTCCCAATGTACGGGTTCCGGTTCCCAATGTACGGCTTTGGGTTCCCAATGTACGTGCTATCCACAGG
AAAGAGACCTTTTCGACCTTTTTCCCCTGCTAGGGCAATTTGCCCTAGCATCTGCTCCGTACATTAGGAA
CCGGCGGATGCTTCGCCCTCGATCAGGTTGCGGTAGCGCATGACTAGGATCGGGCCAGCCTGCCCCGCCT
CCTCCTTCAAATCGTACTCCGGCAGGTCATTTGACCCGATCAGCTTGCGCACGGTGAAACAGAACTTCTT
GAACTCTCCGGCGCTGCCACTGCGTTCGTAGATCGTCTTGAACAACCATCTGGCTTCTGCCTTGCCTGCG
GCGCGGCGTGCCAGGCGGTAGAGAAAACGGCCGATGCCGGGATCGATCAAAAAGTAATCGGGGTGAACCG
TCAGCACGTCCGGGTTCTTGCCTTCTGTGATCTCGCGGTACATCCAATCAGCTAGCTCGATCTCGATGTA
CTCCGGCCGCCCGGTTTCGCTCTTTACGATCTTGTAGCGGCTAATCAAGGCTTCACCCTCGGATACCGTC
ACCAGGCGGCCGTTCTTGGCCTTCTTCGTACGCTGCATGGCAACGTGCGTGGTGTTTAACCGAATGCAGG
TTTCTACCAGGTCGTCTTTCTGCTTTCCGCCATCGGCTCGCCGGCAGAACTTGAGTACGTCCGCAACGTG
TGGACGGAACACGCGGCCGGGCTTGTCTCCCTTCCCTTCCCGGTATCGGTTCATGGATTCGGTTAGATGG
GAAACCGCCATCAGTACCAGGTCGTAATCCCACACACTGGCCATGCCGGCCGGCCCTGCGGAAACCTCTA
CGTGCCCGTCTGGAAGCTCGTAGCGGATCACCTCGCCAGCTCGTCGGTCACGCTTCGACAGACGGAAAAC
GGCCACGTCCATGATGCTGCGACTATCGCGGGTGCCCACGTCATAGAGCATCGGAACGAAAAAATCTGGT
TGCTCGTCGCCCTTGGGCGGCTTCCTAATCGACGGCGCACCGGCTGCCGGCGGTTGCCGGGATTCTTTGC
GGATTCGATCAGCGGCCGCTTGCCACGATTCACCGGGGCGTGCTTCTGCCTCGATGCGTTGCCGCTGGGC
GGCCTGCGCGGCCTTCAACTTCTCCACCAGGTCATCACCCAGCGCCGCGCCGATTTGTACCGGGCCGGAT
GGTTTGCGACCGCTCACGCCGATTCCTCGGGCTTGGGGGTTCCAGTGCCATTGCAGGGCCGGCAGACAAC
CCAGCCGCTTACGCCTGGCCAACCGCCCGTTCCTCCACACATGGGGCATTCCACGGCGTCGGTGCCTGGT
TGTTCTTGATTTTCCATGCCGCCTCCTTTAGCCGCTAAAATTCATCTACTCATTTATTCATTTGCTCATT
TACTCTGGTAGCTGCGCGATGTATTCAGATAGCAGCTCGGTAATGGTCTTGCCTTGGCGTACCGCGTACA
TCTTCAGCTTGGTGTGATCCTCCGCCGGCAACTGAAAGTTGACCCGCTTCATGGCTGGCGTGTCTGCCAG
GCTGGCCAACGTTGCAGCCTTGCTGCTGCGTGCGCTCGGACGGCCGGCACTTAGCGTGTTTGTGCTTTTG
CTCATTTTCTCTTTACCTCATTAACTCAAATGAGTTTTGATTTAATTTCAGCGGCCAGCGCCTGGACCTC
GCGGGCAGCGTCGCCCTCGGGTTCTGATTCAAGAACGGTTGTGCCGGCGGCGGCAGTGCCTGGGTAGCTC
ACGCGCTGCGTGATACGGGACTCAAGAATGGGCAGCTCGTACCCGGCCAGCGCCTCGGCAACCTCACCGC
CGATGCGCGTGCCTTTGATCGCCCGCGACACGACAAAGGCCGCTTGTAGCCTTCCATCCGTGACCTCAAT
GCGCTGCTTAACCAGCTCCACCAGGTCGGCGGTGGCCCATATGTCGTAAGGGCTTGGCTGCACCGGAATC
AGCACGAAGTCGGCTGCCTTGATCGCGGACACAGCCAAGTCCGCCGCCTGGGGCGCTCCGTCGATCACTA
CGAAGTCGCGCCGGCCGATGGCCTTCACGTCGCGGTCAATCGTCGGGCGGTCGATGCCGACAACGGTTAG
CGGTTGATCTTCCCGCACGGCCGCCCAATCGCGGGCACTGCCCTGGGGATCGGAATCGACTAACAGAACA
TCGGCCCCGGCGAGTTGCAGGGCGCGGGCTAGATGGGTTGCGATGGTCGTCTTGCCTGACCCGCCTTTCT
GGTTAAGTACAGCGATAACCTTCATGCGTTCCCCTTGCGTATTTGTTTATTTACTCATCGCATCATATAC
GCAGCGACCGCATGACGCAAGCTGTTTTACTCAAATACACATCACCTTTTTAGACGGCGGCGCTCGGTTT
CTTCAGCGGCCAAGCTGGCCGGCCAGGCCGCCAGCTTGGCATCAGACAAACCGGCCAGGATTTCATGCAG
CCGCACGGTTGAGACGTGCGCGGGCGGCTCGAACACGTACCCGGCCGCGATCATCTCCGCCTCGATCTCT
TCGGTAATGAAAAACGGTTCGTCCTGGCCGTCCTGGTGCGGTTTCATGCTTGTTCCTCTTGGCGTTCATT
CTCGGCGGCCGCCAGGGCGTCGGCCTCGGTCAATGCGTCCTCACGGAAGGCACCGCGCCGCCTGGCCTCG
GTGGGCGTCACTTCCTCGCTGCGCTCAAGTGCGCGGTACAGGGTCGAGCGATGCACGCCAAGCAGTGCAG
CCGCCTCTTTCACGGTGCGGCCTTCCTGGTCGATCAGCTCGCGGGCGTGCGCGATCTGTGCCGGGGTGAG
GGTAGGGCGGGGGCCAAACTTCACGCCTCGGGCCTTGGCGGCCTCGCGCCCGCTCCGGGTGCGGTCGATG
ATTAGGGAACGCTCGAACTCGGCAATGCCGGCGAACACGGTCAACACCATGCGGCCGGCCGGCGTGGTGG
TGTCGGCCCACGGCTCTGCCAGGCTACGCAGGCCCGCGCCGGCCTCCTGGATGCGCTCGGCAATGTCCAG
TAGGTCGCGGGTGCTGCGGGCCAGGCGGTCTAGCCTGGTCACTGTCACAACGTCGCCAGGGCGTAGGTGG
TCAAGCATCCTGGCCAGCTCCGGGCGGTCGCGCCTGGTGCCGGTGATCTTCTCGGAAAACAGCTTGGTGC
AGCCGGCCGCGTGCAGTTCGGCCCGTTGGTTGGTCAAGTCCTGGTCGTCGGTGCTGACGCGGGCATAGCC
CAGCAGGCCAGCGGCGGCGCTCTTGTTCATGGCGTAATGTCTCCGGTTCTAGTCGCAAGTATTCTACTTT
ATGCGACTAAAACACGCGACAAGAAAACGCCAGGAAAAGGGCAGGGCGGCAGCCTGTCGCGTAACTTAGG
ACTTGTGCGACATGTCGTTTTCAGAAGACGGCTGCACTGAACGTCAGAAGCCGACTGCACTATAGCAGCG
GAGGGGTTGGATCAAAGTACTTTAAAGTACTTTAAAGTACTTTAAAGTACTTTGATCCCGAGGGGAACCC
TGTGGTTGGCATGCACATACAAATGGACGAACGGATAAACCTTTTCACGCCCTTTTAAATATCCGATTAT
TCTAATAAACGCTCTTTTCTCTTAGGTTTACCCGCCAATATATCCTGTCAAACACTGATAGTTTAAACTG
AAGGCGGGAAACGACAATCTGATCCAAGCTCAAGCTAAGCTTGAGCTCTCCCATATGGTCGACTAGAGCC
AAGCTGATCTCCTTTGCCCCGGAGATCACCATGGACGACTTTCTCTATCTCTACGATCTAGGAAGAAAGT
TCGACGGAGAAGGTGACGATACCATGTTCACCACCGATAATGAGAAGATTAGCCTCTTCAATTTCAGAAA
GAATGCTGACCCACAGATGGTTAGAGAGGCCTACGCGGCAGGTCTCATCAAGACGATCTACCCGAGTAAT
AATCTCCAGGAGATCAAATACCTTCCCAAGAAGGTTAAAGATGCAGTCAAAAGATTCAGGACTAACTGCA
TCAAGAACACAGAGAAAGATATATTTCTCAAGATCAGAAGTACTATTCCAGTATGGACGATTCAAGGCTT
GCTTCATAAACCAAGGCAAGTAATAGAGATTGGAGTCTCTAAGAAAGTAGTTCCTACTGAATCAAAGGCC
ATGGAGTCAAAAATTCAGATCGAGGATCTAACAGAACTCGCCGTGAAGACTGGCGAACAGTTCATACAGA
GTCTTTTACGACTCAATGACAAGAAGAAAATCTTCGTCAACATGGTGGAGCACGACACTCTCGTCTACTC
CAAGAATATCAAAGATACAGTCTCAGAAGACCAAAGGGCTAT
Features (pLannotate 1.2.2; 25 found; start..end, strand, type, name):
      1..345     +  promoter       CaMV 35S promoter: strong constitutive promoter from cauliflower mosaic virus
    298..344     +  promoter       minimal CaMV 35S promoter: minimal 35S promoter from cauliflower mosaic virus
    377..402     +  misc_feature   TMV Ω (fragment): translational enhancer from the tobacco mosaic virus 5'-leader sequence (Gallie et al., 1988)
    445..469     +  protein_bind   attB1: mutant version of attB; recombination site for the Gateway® BP reaction BP Clonase™
    472..1188    +  CDS            EGFP: EGFP is a basic (constitutively fluorescent) green fluorescent protein published in 1996, derived from Aequorea victoria. It is reported to be a rapidly-maturing weak dimer with moderate acid sensitivity.
   2135..2159    -  protein_bind   attB2: mutant version of attB; recombination site for the Gateway® BP reaction BP Clonase™
   2230..2389    +  polyA_signal   CaMV poly(A) signal (fragment): cauliflower mosaic virus polyadenylation signal
   2416..2438    -  misc_feature   MCS (fragment): pUC18/19 multiple cloning site
   2531..2710    +  promoter       NOS promoter: nopaline synthase promoter
   2746..3768    +  CDS            hph: KHYB_ECOLX - Experimental evidence at protein level: Swiss-Prot protein existence level 1. The aminoglycoside phosphotransferases achieve inactivation of their antibiotic substrates by phosphorylation. Only phosphorylates hygromycin and closely related compounds such as demethyl analogs and destomycin. From Escherichia coli.
   3789..3953    +  CDS            yokD (fragment): YOKD_BACSU - Experimental evidence at protein level: Swiss-Prot protein existence level 1. May contribute to antibiotic resistance. From Bacillus subtilis (strain 168).
   3969..4221    +  terminator     NOS terminator: nopaline synthase terminator and poly(A) signal
   4314..4338    -  misc_feature   LB T-DNA repeat: left border repeat from nopaline C58 T-DNA
   4597..4620    +  promoter       Pc promoter (fragment): intI1 (promoter lies within the coding sequence); class 1 integron promoter
   4796..4852    +  CDS            GmR (fragment): gentamycin acetyltransferase; aacC1; confers resistance to gentamycin
   4863..5650    +  CDS            SmR (fragment): aminoglycoside adenylyltransferase (Murphy, 1985); aadA; confers resistance to spectinomycin and streptomycin
   5896..6484    +  rep_origin     ori: high-copy-number ColE1/pMB1/pBR322/pUC origin of replication
   6670..6810    -  misc_feature   bom: basis of mobility region from pBR322
   6912..6951    -  CDS            rop (fragment): Rop protein, which maintains plasmids at low copy number; rop
   7154..7348    -  rep_origin     pVS1 oriV: origin of replication for the Pseudomonas plasmid pVS1 (Heeb et al., 2000)
   7414..8487    -  CDS            pVS1 RepA: replication protein from the Pseudomonas plasmid pVS1 (Heeb et al., 2000)
   8916..9545    -  CDS            pVS1 StaA: stability protein from the Pseudomonas plasmid pVS1 (Heeb et al., 2000)
  10105..10506   -  CDS            Y4CG_SINFN (fragment): Protein inferred from homology: Swiss-Prot protein existence level 3. From Sinorhizobium fredii (strain NBRC 101917 / NGR234).
  10876..10900   -  misc_feature   RB T-DNA repeat: right border repeat from nopaline C58 T-DNA
  10949..11590   +  CDS            IBMP_CAMVB (fragment): Experimental evidence at protein level: Swiss-Prot protein existence level 1. Enhances the ribosomal termination-reinitiation event leading to the translation of major open reading frames on the polycistronic viral RNAs. From Cauliflower mosaic virus (strain Bari 1) (CaMV).
