[The description below was written by a language model from this plasmid's Addgene catalogue record and pLannotate feature annotations shown in this document.]
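Description:
pHWBF07exp is a plant expression clone built by Gateway recombination in the binary T-DNA vector pH7WG2, carrying the maize (Zea mays) gene MLKP2 as an N-terminal eGFP-FLAG-HA fusion. The expression cassette is driven by the strong constitutive CaMV 35S promoter, followed by a fragment of the TMV Ω translational enhancer, and is closed by a CaMV polyadenylation signal. The fusion coding region sits between attB1 and attB2 sites, the scars left by the Gateway reaction. The feature table annotates EGFP immediately after attB1. The roughly 950 nt stretch between EGFP and attB2 is unannotated and presumably holds the FLAG and HA epitopes and the MLKP2 coding sequence listed in the catalogue entry. A CaMV-derived fragment annotated just upstream of the promoter (across the circular junction) most likely reflects extended viral sequence in the 35S promoter region rather than a functional gene.

Within the T-DNA, bounded by nopaline-type left and right border repeats, there is also a plant selection cassette consisting of the NOS promoter, the hygromycin phosphotransferase gene (hph) and the NOS terminator, allowing hygromycin selection of transformed plant cells. Outside the borders, the backbone carries an aadA spectinomycin/streptomycin resistance gene for bacterial selection, a ColE1-type origin with the bom region for propagation in E. coli (recorded as low copy), and the pVS1 oriV, RepA and StaA functions. These pVS1 elements support replication and stable maintenance in Agrobacterium, the usual delivery host for binary vectors.

The stated purpose is expression of a fluorescent plant LINC (nuclear envelope linker complex) fusion protein for cell biology. GFP allows imaging of the protein's localization, while the FLAG and HA epitopes provide handles for immunodetection or affinity purification.
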