Addgene plasmid #130832: pHWBF07exp
Purpose: Expression of plant LINC fluorescent fusion protein for cell biology
Depositing lab: Hank Bass. Depositing organization: Florida State University, Tallahassee. Publication: Identification and characterization of genes encoding the nuclear envelope LINC complex in the monocot species Zea mays. Gumber HK, McKenna JF, Estrada AL, Tolmie AF, Graumann K, Bass HW. J Cell Sci. 2019 Feb 11;132(3). pii: jcs.221390. doi: 10.1242/jcs.221390. PubMed 30659121.
Backbone
  Vector backbone: pH7WG2
  Vector type: Plant Expression
Growth in bacteria
  Bacterial resistance: Spectinomycin, 50 μg/mL
  Growth temperature: 37°C
  Growth strain: DH5alpha
  Copy number: Low Copy
Gene/Insert
  Gene/Insert name: MLKP2
  Species: Zea mays (maize)
  Promoter: CaMV 35S
  Tag / fusion protein: eGFP-FLAG-HA (N terminal on insert)
  Cloning method: Gateway Cloning
  Sequencing primers: 5′ ATGGTCTCCAAGGGGGAGG; 3′ TGCGGACTCTAGCATGGCCG
Terms and licenses: Academic/Nonprofit Terms; Industry Terms
How to cite: pHWBF07exp was a gift from Hank Bass (Addgene plasmid # 130832 ; http://n2t.net/addgene:130832 ; RRID:Addgene_130832)
